Addgene plasmid #33283: pT7-S2T3D
Depositing lab: Terence Dermody. Depositing organization: Vanderbilt University. Publication: A plasmid-based reverse genetics system for animal double-stranded RNA viruses. Kobayashi T, Antar AA, Boehme KW, Danthi P, Eby EA, Guglielmi KM, Holm GH, Johnson EM, Maginnis MS, Naik S, Skelton WB, Wetzel JD, Wilson GJ, Chappell JD, Dermody TS. Cell Host Microbe. 2007 Apr 19;1(2):147-57. 10.1016/j.chom.2007.03.003 PubMed 18005692.
Backbone
  Vector backbone: p3E5EGFP
  Backbone manufacturer: made by Yoshihiro Kawaoka
  Vector type: Mammalian Expression
Growth in bacteria
  Bacterial resistance: Ampicillin, 100 μg/mL
  Growth temperature: 37°C
  Growth strain: DH5alpha
  Copy number: High Copy
Gene/Insert
  Gene/Insert name: S2
  Species: Orthoreovirus T3D
  GenBank ID: EF494442
  Entrez Gene: S2 (a.k.a. MoV-3mpc04sS2_gp1)
  Promoter: T7
  Cloning method: Restriction Enzyme; 5′ cloning site BseRI (unknown if destroyed); 3′ cloning site BseRI (unknown if destroyed)
  Sequencing primers: 5′ T7 forward; 3′ T7 terminal
Terms and licenses: Academic/Nonprofit Terms; Industry Terms: Not Available to Industry
How to cite: pT7-S2T3D was a gift from Terence Dermody (Addgene plasmid # 33283 ; http://n2t.net/addgene:33283 ; RRID:Addgene_33283)
