[The description below was written by a language model from this plasmid's Addgene catalogue record and pLannotate feature annotations shown in this document.]
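Description:
pT7-S2T3D is a 4,587-bp rescue plasmid from a plasmid-based reverse genetics system for mammalian orthoreovirus, a double-stranded RNA virus. It is built on the p3E5EGFP backbone and is catalogued as a mammalian expression vector. In bacteria it is maintained at high copy through a ColE1/pUC-type origin and selected with ampicillin via the bla gene and its native promoter. Short fragments annotated as TcR, rop, bom, lacI and a pUC multiple cloning site, together with an SP6 promoter, appear to be remnants of the backbone's cloning history rather than functional parts.

The payload is a cDNA of the S2 gene segment of reovirus strain type 3 Dearing (T3D), inserted using BseRI sites. The automated annotation matched the open reading frame to the homologous sigma-2 protein of strain type 1 Lang, an inner capsid (core) component, but the catalogue entry gives the source as T3D. The segment sits just downstream of a bacteriophage T7 RNA polymerase promoter and is followed by a hepatitis delta virus ribozyme and then a T7 terminator. In designs of this kind, T7 polymerase starts transcription at or close to the viral 5′ end. Self-cleavage by the ribozyme then trims the transcript to give a defined 3′ terminus without plasmid-derived sequence. The short "SET1" hit between the ribozyme and terminator is probably T7 phage-derived sequence next to the terminator, not an expressed tag.

Transcription depends on T7 RNA polymerase being supplied in the mammalian cells, since no eukaryotic promoter is annotated. The plasmid is intended to be used alongside companion constructs encoding the other reovirus gene segments to recover infectious virus entirely from cloned cDNA. This also allows defined mutations to be engineered into S2.
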