Features (pLannotate 1.2.2; 14 found; start..end, strand, type, name):
    194..211     +  promoter       T7 promoter (fragment): promoter for bacteriophage T7 RNA polymerase
    229..1482    +  CDS            S2: SIGM2_REOVL - Experimental evidence at protein level: Swiss-Prot protein existence level 1. Inner capsid (core) component. From Reovirus type 1 (strain Lang) (T1L) (Mammalian orthoreovirus 1).
   1539..1630    +  ncRNA          HDV ribozyme: Accession: RF00094 - Hepatitis delta virus ribozyme
   1645..1694    +  CDS            SET1 (fragment): solubility-enhancement tag derived from T7 phage gene 10B
   1702..1749    +  terminator     T7 terminator: transcription terminator for bacteriophage T7 RNA polymerase
   1778..1812    +  misc_feature   MCS (fragment): pUC18/19 multiple cloning site
   1817..1835    -  promoter       SP6 promoter: promoter for bacteriophage SP6 RNA polymerase
   2064..2339    +  CDS            TcR (fragment): tetracycline efflux protein; tet; confers resistance to tetracycline
   2339..2389    -  misc_feature   bom (fragment): basis of mobility region from pBR322
   2491..2526    -  CDS            rop (fragment): Rop protein, which maintains plasmids at low copy number; rop
   2621..2725    +  promoter       AmpR promoter: bla
   2726..3586    +  CDS            AmpR: β-lactamase; bla; confers resistance to ampicillin, carbenicillin, and related antibiotics
   3757..4345    +  rep_origin     ori: high-copy-number ColE1/pMB1/pBR322/pUC origin of replication
   4528..4581    +  CDS            lacI (fragment): lac repressor; lacI; The lac repressor binds to the lac operator to inhibit transcription in E. coli. This inhibition can be relieved by adding lactose or isopropyl-β-D-thiogalactopyranoside (IPTG).
>Addgene plasmid #33283 | pT7-S2T3D | depositor full sequence | sequence record 39510 | pT7-S2T3D sequence 4587 bps
CTAGGTTGTTCTCTATCTTTGTGATGTGGCTCTGAAACAAACCAGGTGTGATTACAGTAACAATTTCAAT
TTAAATTCCGATATAAATTTCAATGAGAGGAAAATTATTAATCTTCCTCATAGTTATTCGCACACAAAAG
ATCCTAAAAATTCTTCTTTCTTTTTGTGTGTCCGGGGTCGGCATGGCTCTAGATAATACGACTCACTATA
GCTATTCGCTGGTCAGTTATGGCTCGCGCTGCGTTCCTATTCAAGACTGTTGGGTTTGGTGGTCTGCAAA
ATGTGCCAATTAACGACGAACTATCTTCACATCTACTCCGAGCTGGTAATTCACCATGGCAGTTAACACA
GTTTTTAGACTGGATAAGCCTTGGGAGGGGTTTAGCTACATCGGCTCTCGTTCCGACGGCTGGGTCAAGA
TACTATCAAATGAGTTGCCTTCTAAGTGGCACTCTCCAGATTCCGTTCCGTCCTAACCACCGATGGGGAG
ACATTAGGTTCTTACGCTTAGTGTGGTCAGCTCCTACTCTCGATGGATTAGTCGTAGCTCCACCACAAGT
TTTGGCTCAGCCCGCTTTGCAAGCACAGGCAGATCGAGTGTACGACTGCGATGATTATCCATTTCTAGCG
CGTGATCCAAGATTCAAACATCGGGTGTATCAGCAATTGAGTGCTGTAACTCTACTTAACTTGACAGGTT
TTGGCCCGATTTCCTACGTTCGAGTGGATGAAGATATGTGGAGTGGAGATGTGAACCAGCTTCTCATGAA
CTATTTCGGGCACACGTTTGCAGAGATTGCATACACATTGTGTCAAGCCTCGGCTAATAGGCCTTGGGAA
TATGACGGTACATATGCTAGGATGACTCAGATTGTGTTATCCTTGTTCTGGCTATCGTATGTCGGTGTAA
TCCATCAGCAGAATACGTATCGGACATTCTATTTTCAGTGTAATCGGCGAGGTGACGCCGCTGAGGTGTG
GATTCTTTCTTGTTCGTTGAACCATTCCGCACAAATTAGACCGGGTAATCGTAGCTTATTCGTTATGCCA
ACTAGCCCAGATTGGAACATGGACGTCAATTTGATCCTGAGTTCAACGTTGACGGGGTGTTTGTGTTCGG
GTTCACAGCTGCCACTGATTGACAATAATTCAGTACCTGCAGTGTCGCGTAACATCCATGGCTGGACTGG
TAGAGCTGGTAACCAATTGCATGGGTTCCAGGTGAGACGAATGGTGACTGAATTTTGTGACAGGTTGAGA
CGCGATGGTGTCATGACCCAAGCTCAGCAGAATCAAGTTGAAGCGTTGGCAGATCAGACTCAACAGTTTA
AGAGGGACAAGCTCGAAACGTGGGCGAGAGAAGACGATCAATATAATCAGGCTCATCCCAACTCCACAAT
GTTCCGTACGAAACCATTTACGAATGCGCAATGGGGACGAGGTAATACGGGGGCGACTAGTGCCGCGATT
GCAGCCCTTATCTGATCGTCTTGGAGTGAGGGGGTCCCCCCACACCCCTCACGACTGACCACACATTCAT
CGGGTCGGCATGGCATCTCCACCTCCTCGCGGTCCGACCTGGGCATCCGAAGGAGGACGTCGTCCACTCG
GATGGCTAAGGGAGAGCTCAAAAAAAAGGATCCGGCTGCTAACAAAGCCCGAAAGGAAGCTGAGTTGGCT
GCTGCCACCGCTGAGCAATAACTAGCATAACCCCTTGGGGCCTCTAAACGGGTCTTGAGGGGTTTTTTGC
TGAAAGGAGGAACTATATCCGGATCGAGATCCTCTAGAGTCGACCTGCAGGCATGCAAGCTTGTATTCTA
TAGTGTCACCTAAATCGTATGTGTATGATACATAAGGTTATGTATTAATTGTAGCCGCGTTCTAACGACA
ATATGTACAAGCCTAATTGTGTAGCATCTGGCTTACTGAAGCAGACCCTATCATCTCTCTCGTAAACTGC
CGTCAGAGTCGGTTTGGTTGGACGAACCTTCTGAGTTTCTGGTAACGCCGTTCCGCACCCCGGAAATGGT
CAGCGAACCAATCAGCAGGGTCATCGCTAGCCAGATCCTCTACGCCGGACGCATCGTGGCCGGCATCACC
GGCGCCACAGGTGCGGTTGCTGGCGCCTATATCGCCGACATCACCGATGGGGAAGATCGGGCTCGCCACT
TCGGGCTCATGAGCGCTTGTTTCGGCGTGGGTATGGTGGCAGGCCCCGTGGCCGGGGGACTGTTGGGCGC
CATCTCCTTGCACCATTCCTTGCGGCGGCGGTGCTCAACGGCCTCAACCTACTACTGGGCTGCTTCCTAA
TGCAGGAGTCGCATAAGGGAGAGCGTCGATATGGTGCACTCTCAGTACAATCTGCTCTGATGCCGCATAG
TTAAGCCAGCCCCGACACCCGCCAACACCCGCTGACGCGCCCTGACGGGCTTGTCTGCTCCCGGCATCCG
CTTACAGACAAGCTGTGACCGTCTCCGGGAGCTGCATGTGTCAGAGGTTTTCACCGTCATCACCGAAACG
CGCGAGACGAAAGGGCCTCGTGATACGCCTATTTTTATAGGTTAATGTCATGATAATAATGGTTTCTTAG
ACGTCAGGTGGCACTTTTCGGGGAAATGTGCGCGGAACCCCTATTTGTTTATTTTTCTAAATACATTCAA
ATATGTATCCGCTCATGAGACAATAACCCTGATAAATGCTTCAATAATATTGAAAAAGGAAGAGTATGAG
TATTCAACATTTCCGTGTCGCCCTTATTCCCTTTTTTGCGGCATTTTGCCTTCCTGTTTTTGCTCACCCA
GAAACGCTGGTGAAAGTAAAAGATGCTGAAGATCAGTTGGGTGCACGAGTGGGTTACATCGAACTGGATC
TCAACAGCGGTAAGATCCTTGAGAGTTTTCGCCCCGAAGAACGTTTTCCAATGATGAGCACTTTTAAAGT
TCTGCTATGTGGCGCGGTATTATCCCGTATTGACGCCGGGCAAGAGCAACTCGGTCGCCGCATACACTAT
TCTCAGAATGACTTGGTTGAGTACTCACCAGTCACAGAAAAGCATCTTACGGATGGCATGACAGTAAGAG
AATTATGCAGTGCTGCCATAACCATGAGTGATAACACTGCGGCCAACTTACTTCTGACAACGATCGGAGG
ACCGAAGGAGCTAACCGCTTTTTTGCACAACATGGGGGATCATGTAACTCGCCTTGATCGTTGGGAACCG
GAGCTGAATGAAGCCATACCAAACGACGAGCGTGACACCACGATGCCTGTAGCAATGGCAACAACGTTGC
GCAAACTATTAACTGGCGAACTACTTACTCTAGCTTCCCGGCAACAATTAATAGACTGGATGGAGGCGGA
TAAAGTTGCAGGACCACTTCTGCGCTCGGCCCTTCCGGCTGGCTGGTTTATTGCTGATAAATCTGGAGCC
GGTGAGCGTGGGTCTCGCGGTATCATTGCAGCACTGGGGCCAGATGGTAAGCCCTCCCGTATCGTAGTTA
TCTACACGACGGGGAGTCAGGCAACTATGGATGAACGAAATAGACAGATCGCTGAGATAGGTGCCTCACT
GATTAAGCATTGGTAACTGTCAGACCAAGTTTACTCATATATACTTTAGATTGATTTAAAACTTCATTTT
TAATTTAAAAGGATCTAGGTGAAGATCCTTTTTGATAATCTCATGACCAAAATCCCTTAACGTGAGTTTT
CGTTCCACTGAGCGTCAGACCCCGTAGAAAAGATCAAAGGATCTTCTTGAGATCCTTTTTTTCTGCGCGT
AATCTGCTGCTTGCAAACAAAAAAACCACCGCTACCAGCGGTGGTTTGTTTGCCGGATCAAGAGCTACCA
ACTCTTTTTCCGAAGGTAACTGGCTTCAGCAGAGCGCAGATACCAAATACTGTCCTTCTAGTGTAGCCGT
AGTTAGGCCACCACTTCAAGAACTCTGTAGCACCGCCTACATACCTCGCTCTGCTAATCCTGTTACCAGT
GGCTGCTGCCAGTGGCGATAAGTCGTGTCTTACCGGGTTGGACTCAAGACGATAGTTACCGGATAAGGCG
CAGCGGTCGGGCTGAACGGGGGGTTCGTGCACACAGCCCAGCTTGGAGCGAACGACCTACACCGAACTGA
GATACCTACAGCGTGAGCTATGAGAAAGCGCCACGCTTCCCGAAGGGAGAAAGGCGGACAGGTATCCGGT
AAGCGGCAGGGTCGGAACAGGAGAGCGCACGAGGGAGCTTCCAGGGGGAAACGCCTGGTATCTTTATAGT
CCTGTCGGGTTTCGCCACCTCTGACTTGAGCGTCGATTTTTGTGATGCTCGTCAGGGGGGCGGAGCCTAT
GGAAAAACGCCAGCAACGCGGCCTTTTTACGGTTCCTGGCCTTTTGCTGGCCTTTTGCTCACATGTTCTT
TCCTGCGTTATCCCCTGATTCTGTGGATAACCGTATTACCGCCTTTGAGTGAGCTGATACCGCTCGCCGC
AGCCGAACGACCGAGCGCAGCGAGTCAGTGAGCGAGGAAGCGGAAGAGCGCCCAATACGCAAACCGCCTC
TCCCCGCGCGTTGGCCGATTCATTAATGCAGGGGGAT
