>Addgene plasmid #33283 | pT7-S2T3D | addgene partial sequence | sequence record 41309 | T7-term
CTTTTTTTTGAGCTCTNNTTAGCNTCGAGTGGACGANGTCNTCCTTCGGANGCCCAGGTCGNNCGCGAGG
AGGTGNAGATGCCATGCGACCCGATGAATGTGTGGTCAGTCGTGAGGGTGNNGGNACCCTCACTCCNAGA
CGATCAGATAAGGGCTGCAATCGCGGCACTAGTCGCCCCCGTATTACCTCGTCCCCATTGCGCATTCGTA
AATGGNTTCGTACGGAACATTGTGGAGTTGGGATGAGCCTGATTATATTGATCGTCTTCTCTCGCCCACG
TTTCGAGCTTGTCCCTCTTAAACTGTTGAGTCTGATCTGCCAACGCTTCAACTTGATTCTGCTGAGCTTG
GGTCATGACACCATCGCGTCTCAACCTGTCACAAAATTCAGTCACCATTCGTCTCACCTGGAACCCATGC
AATTGGTTACCAGCTCTACCAGTCCAGCCATGGATGTTACGCGACACTGCAGGTACTGAATTATTGTCAA
TCAGTGGCAGCTGTGAACCCGAACACAAACACCCCGTCAACGTTGAACTCAGGATCAAATTGACGTCCAT
GTTCCAATCTGGGCTAGTTGGCATAACGAATAAGCTACGATTACCCGGTCTAATTTGTGCGGAATGGTTC
AACGAACAANAANATCCACACCTCAGCGGCGNCACCTCGCCGATTACACTGAAAATAGAT
