>Addgene plasmid #33283 | pT7-S2T3D | addgene partial sequence | sequence record 41501 | T7-term
AGCAGCCGGATCCTTTTTTTTGAGCTCTCCCTTAGCCATCCGAGTGGACGACGTCCTCCTTCGGATGCCC
AGGTCGGACCGCGAGGAGGTGGAGATGCCATGCCGACCCGATGAATGTGTGGTCAGTCGTGAGGGGTGTG
GGGGGACCCCCTCACTCCAAGACGATCAGATAAGGGCTGCAATCGCGGCACTAGTCGCCCCCGTATTACC
TCGTCCCCATTGCGCATTCGTAAATGGTTTCGTACGGAACATTGTGGAGTTGGGATGAGCCTGATTATAT
TGATCGTCTTCTCTCGCCCACGTTTCGAGCTTGTCCCTCTTAAACTGTTGAGTCTGATCTGCCAACGCTT
CAACTTGATTCTGCTGAGCTTGGGTCATGACACCATCGCGTCTCAACCTGTCACAAAATTCAGTCACCAT
TCGTCTCACCTGGAACCCATGCAATTGGTTACCAGCTCTACCAGTCCAGCCATGGATGTTACGCGACACT
GCAGGTACTGAATTATTGTCAATCAGTGGCAGCTGTGAACCCGAACACAAACACCCCGTCAACGTTGAAC
TCAGGATCAAATTGACGTCCATGTTCCAATCTGGGCTAGTTGGCATAACGAATAAGCTACGATTACCCGG
TCTAATTTGTGCGGAATGGTTCAACGAACAAGAAAGAATCCACACCTCAGCGGCGTCACCTCGCCGATTA
CACTGAAAATAGAATGTCCGATACGTATTCTGCTGATGGATTACACCGAC
